Addgene plasmid #61376: QUAS:GFP;betacrystallin:CFP
Purpose: QUAS driving GFP with beta crystalline CFP eye marker
Depositing lab: Marnie Halpern. Depositing organization: Carnegie Institution for Science. Publication: Adoption of the Q transcriptional regulatory system for zebrafish transgenesis. Subedi A, Macurak M, Gee ST, Monge E, Goll MG, Potter CJ, Parsons MJ, Halpern ME. Methods. 2014 Apr 1;66(3):433-40. doi: 10.1016/j.ymeth.2013.06.012. Epub 2013 Jun 20. PubMed 23792917.
Backbone
  Vector backbone: pDEST TOL2 pA2
  Backbone manufacturer: Chien Lab
  Backbone size w/o insert (bp): 3966
  Total vector size (bp): 6738
Growth in bacteria
  Bacterial resistance: Ampicillin, 100 μg/mL
  Growth temperature: 37°C
  Growth strain: DH10B
  Copy number: Unknown
Gene/Insert
  Gene/Insert name: QUAS:GFP;beta crys:CFP
  Insert size (bp): 2772
  Cloning method: Gateway Cloning
  Sequencing primers: 5′ CAATCCTGCAGTGCTGAAAA
Terms and licenses: Academic/Nonprofit Terms; Industry Terms: Not Available to Industry
How to cite: QUAS:GFP;betacrystallin:CFP was a gift from Marnie Halpern (Addgene plasmid # 61376)
