[The description below was written by a language model from this plasmid's Addgene catalogue record and pLannotate feature annotations shown in this document.]
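Description:
QUAS:GFP;betacrystallin:CFP is a Tol2 transposon-based transgenesis plasmid for zebrafish, assembled by multisite Gateway cloning into the pDEST Tol2 pA2 destination backbone. It serves as the effector/reporter half of the binary Q transcriptional system as adapted for zebrafish. In bacteria it is maintained through a high-copy ColE1/pUC-type origin and selected with ampicillin via the β-lactamase gene and its native promoter. Remnants of a pBluescript-type scaffold are also annotated, including an M13 origin fragment, lac promoter/operator, T3 promoter and a partial multiple cloning site. The short medaka tyrosinase match near the start of the insert region probably reflects Tol2 arm sequence, since Tol2 was first found inserted in that gene, although the Tol2 arms themselves are not annotated.

The payload sits between attB4 and attB3 sites left by the Gateway reaction. A region between attB4 and attB1 contains a minimal TATA-box promoter fragment. The QUAS binding sites named in the record presumably lie here but were not detected by the annotation software. This element drives EGFP, which is flanked by attB1 and attB2, so green fluorescence should appear only where the QF activator is supplied by a driver line. Downstream, between attB2 and attB3, an ECFP coding sequence is preceded by a lox2272 site and, according to the catalogue entry, a beta-crystallin promoter. This cassette gives cyan lens fluorescence that identifies transgene carriers regardless of QF activity. An SV40 polyadenylation signal from the backbone follows the cassette. The sequence record is about 100 bp longer than the catalogue total size, a minor discrepancy.
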