Features (pLannotate 1.2.2; 22 found; start..end, strand, type, name):
      7..228     -  rep_origin     M13 ori (fragment) (sequence partly withheld): M13 bacteriophage origin of replication; arrow indicates direction of (+) strand synthesis
    228..515     +  CDS            tyr (fragment) (sequence partly withheld): TYRO_ORYLA - Also known as tyro. Experimental evidence at transcript level: Swiss-Prot protein existence level 2. This is a copper-containing oxidase that functions in the formation of pigments such as melanins and other polyphenolic compounds. From Oryzias latipes (Japanese rice fish) (Japanese killifish).
   1097..1117    +  protein_bind   attB4: mutant version of attB; core recombination site for the Gateway® BP reaction BP Clonase™
   1226..1243    +  promoter       minP (fragment): minimal TATA-box promoter with low basal activity
   1309..1329    +  protein_bind   attB1: mutant version of attB; core recombination site for the Gateway® BP reaction BP Clonase™
   1338..2054    +  CDS            EGFP: EGFP is a basic (constitutively fluorescent) green fluorescent protein published in 1996, derived from Aequorea victoria. It is reported to be a rapidly-maturing weak dimer with moderate acid sensitivity.
   2119..2139    -  protein_bind   attB2: mutant version of attB; core recombination site for the Gateway® BP reaction BP Clonase™
   2791..2824    +  protein_bind   lox2272: Cre-mediated recombination occurs in the 8-bp core sequence (GGATACTT). lox2272 sites are compatible with each other, but incompatible with loxP or loxN sites (Lee and Saito, 1988). Cre recombinase
   2983..3702    +  CDS            ECFP: enhanced CFP mammalian codon-optimized
   3731..3751    -  protein_bind   attB3: mutant version of attB; core recombination site for the Gateway® BP reaction BP Clonase™
   3755..3775    +  CDS            lacZα (fragment): LacZα fragment of β-galactosidase; lacZ fragment
   3798..3932    -  polyA_signal   SV40 poly(A) signal: SV40 polyadenylation signal
   3955..4038    -  CDS            large T antigen (fragment): large T antigen from SV40 (simian virus 40)
   4604..4644    -  misc_feature   MCS (fragment): pBluescript multiple cloning site
   4657..4675    -  promoter       T3 promoter: promoter for bacteriophage T3 RNA polymerase
   4720..4736    -  protein_bind   lac operator: The lac repressor binds to the lac operator to inhibit transcription in E. coli. This inhibition can be relieved by adding lactose or isopropyl-β-D-thiogalactopyranoside (IPTG). lac repressor encoded by lacI
   4744..4774    -  promoter       lac promoter: promoter for the E. coli lac operon
   4789..4810    -  protein_bind   CAP binding site: CAP binding activates transcription in the presence of cAMP. E. coli catabolite activator protein
   4823..4915    -  CDS            lacI (fragment): lac repressor; lacI; The lac repressor binds to the lac operator to inhibit transcription in E. coli. This inhibition can be relieved by adding lactose or isopropyl-β-D-thiogalactopyranoside (IPTG).
   5098..5686    -  rep_origin     ori: high-copy-number ColE1/pMB1/pBR322/pUC origin of replication
   5857..6717    -  CDS            AmpR: β-lactamase; bla; confers resistance to ampicillin, carbenicillin, and related antibiotics
   6718..6822    -  promoter       AmpR promoter: bla
>Addgene plasmid #61376 | QUAS:GFP;betacrystallin:CFP | depositor full sequence | sequence record 99769 | QUAS:GFP;betacrystallin:CFP sequence 6841 bps
CCACCTAAATTGTAAGCGTTAATATTTTGTTAAAATTCGCGTTAAATTTTTGTTAAATCAGCTCATTTTT
TAACCAATAGGCCGAAATCGGCAAAATCCCTTATAAATCAAAAGAATAGACCGAGATAGGGT
[37 nt withheld, positions 133-169]
AAAGAACGTGGACTCCAACGTCAAAGG
[32 nt withheld, positions 197-228]
GCTGGCTAAGAACTCATCAGCCTCCCCGGTCCATCTACCCACGTACCAATGCACCAATTGGCCACAATGA
CGGCTACTACATGGTGCCATTCCTTCCTCTTTATAGGAATGGAGACTACCTCCTGTCCAACAAGGCTCTT
GGATACGAGTACGCCTACCTGTTGGACCCAGGTCATTGCACAACACCAGAAATGCCCTCTGATCTGCAAA
AGACGTGAATATCTGTTCAGACACCCATATCCACTCTGTTCCACACAGGTCAGAGGTTTGTCCAGGAGTT
CTTGACAGAGGTGTAAAAAGTACTCAAAAATTTTACTCAAGTGAAAGTACAAGTACTTAGGGAAAATTTT
ACTCAATTAAAAGTAAAAGTATCTGGCTAGAATCTTACTTGAGTAAAAGTAAAAAAGTACTCCATTAAAA
TTGTACTTGAGTATTAAGGAAGTAAAAGTAAAAGCAAGAAAGAAAACTAGAGATTCTTGTTTAAGCTTTT
AATCTCAAAAAACATTAAATGAAATGCATACAAGGTTTTATCCTGCTTTAGAACTGTTTGTATTTAATTA
TCAAACTATAAGACAGACAATCTAATGCCAGTACACGCTACTCAAAGTTGTAAAACCTCAGATTTAACTT
CAGTAGAAGCTGATTCTCAAAATTGTTAGTGTCAAGCCTAGCTCTTTTGGGGCTGAAAAGCAATCCTGCA
GTGCTGAAAAGCCTCTCACAGGCAGCCGATGCGGGAAGAGGTGTATTAGTCTTGATAGAGAGGCTGCAAA
TAGCAGGAAACGTGAGCAGAGACTCCCTGGTGTCTGAAACACAGGCCAGATGGGCCCTCGAGCAGGAAAC
AGCTATGACCATGATTACGCCAAGCTATCAACTTTGTATAGAAAAGTTGGGGTAATCGCTTATCCTCGGA
TAAACAATTATCCTCACGGGTAATCGCTTATCCGCTCGGGTAATCGCTTATCCTCGGGTAATCGCTTATC
CTTGCAAGGGTCGACTCTAGAGGGTATATAATGGATCCCATCGCGTCTCAGCCTCACTTTGAGCTCCTCC
ACACGAATTCCCTCGACCTCGAAGACGCGTCAAGTTTGTACAAAAAAGCAGGCTGGACCATGGTGAGCAA
GGGCGAGGAGCTGTTCACCGGGGTGGTGCCCATCCTGGTCGAGCTGGACGGCGACGTAAACGGCCACAAG
TTCAGCGTGTCCGGCGAGGGCGAGGGCGATGCCACCTACGGCAAGCTGACCCTGAAGTTCATCTGCACCA
CCGGCAAGCTGCCCGTGCCCTGGCCCACCCTCGTGACCACCCTGACCTACGGCGTGCAGTGCTTCAGCCG
CTACCCCGACCACATGAAGCAGCACGACTTCTTCAAGTCCGCCATGCCCGAAGGCTACGTCCAGGAGCGC
ACCATCTTCTTCAAGGACGACGGCAACTACAAGACCCGCGCCGAGGTGAAGTTCGAGGGCGACACCCTGG
TGAACCGCATCGAGCTGAAGGGCATCGACTTCAAGGAGGACGGCAACATCCTGGGGCACAAGCTGGAGTA
CAACTACAACAGCCACAACGTCTATATCATGGCCGACAAGCAGAAGAACGGCATCAAGGTGAACTTCAAG
ATCCGCCACAACATCGAGGACGGCAGCGTGCAGCTCGCCGACCACTACCAGCAGAACACCCCCATCGGCG
ACGGCCCCGTGCTGCTGCCCGACAACCACTACCTGAGCACCCAGTCCGCCCTGAGCAAAGACCCCAACGA
GAAGCGCGATCACATGGTCCTGCTGGAGTTCGTGACCGCCGCCGGGATCACTCTCGGCATGGACGAGCTG
TACAAGGGCGGTGGAAGATCTGGGAATTCAAGGCCTCTCGAGCCTCTAGATTCTGCAGCCCTATAGCACC
CAGCTTTCTTGTACAAAGTGGACCGTCGAGCAATTGGTGCTATCATCATGACAAAGAGAGAAGAAATCAG
TTATTAGAAATGAGTTATTAAAACTATTATGATTAGAAATATGTTTCTTTCTCTTAAACAGGATTTAAGG
GGAAAATATACAGGGAGCGAAAAATTTTGACTTCATCTGTATATACATATAATAAATAATACATCAATAA
ATTCCATCTAAATACGCTACCATATATATATATATATGTATATACACACACACACACACACCATCTAATA
TATGTCATGCTACATTATTAACTTCAGTATGAAATCTACTCTGCTCTGGAGTGTATCAGCGAGCGACTCC
TCTGCTCGGATTATCATCACGTGACCTCTGACCTGAACACAGACCTCTCTTAGCCATAGGTATACAGCCT
ATAGCATAGAGCTCGGGCTGAGAGGGAAAGTGCCGCCGTCAGGGCTTTCCATTGACAGTAAAATGCTTAC
GGCCTTCTGGGCGATGCGATGACCCTGCGCTTCGGCACGGCTGAACTCTGATGACGGCGTGTTTCTATTG
TCCGCCGCGCGCCGCTGTGCTGCCCTTGCCAGCGTATAAAAGCTGCGGCAGTGGTGAGGAAGGCCAGAGC
GAGCCAGCCTTCCCAGCACAGCTGTAGTTTAAACGCGTTGCCATAACTTCGTATAGGATACTTTATACGA
AGTTATCTGCATGCTAGGTTGCCGGGAACGGTGCATTGGAACGCGCATTCCCCGTGTTAATTAACAGGTA
AGTGTCTTCCTCCTGTTTCCTTCCCCTGCTATTCTGCTCAACCTTCCTATCAGAAACTGCAGTATCTGTA
TTTTTGCTAGGGGATCCCGCCACCATGGTGAGCAAGGGCGAGGAGCTGTTCACCGGGGTGGTGCCCATCC
TGGTCGAGCTGGACGGCGACGTAAACGGCCACAAGTTCAGCGTGTCCGGCGAGGGCGAGGGCGATGCCAC
CTACGGCAAGCTGACCCTGAAGTTCATCTGCACCACCGGCAAGCTGCCCGTGCCCTGGCCCACCCTCGTG
ACCACCCTGACCTGGGGCGTGCAGTGCTTCAGCCGCTACCCCGACCACATGAAGCAGCACGACTTCTTCA
AGTCCGCCATGCCCGAAGGCTACGTCCAGGAGCGCACCATCTTCTTCAAGGACGACGGCAACTACAAGAC
CCGCGCCGAGGTGAAGTTCGAGGGCGACACCCTGGTGAACCGCATCGAGCTGAAGGGCATCGACTTCAAG
GAGGACGGCAACATCCTGGGGCACAAGCTGGAGTACAACTACATCAGCCACAACGTCTATATCACCGCCG
ACAAGCAGAAGAACGGCATCAAGGCCAACTTCAAGATCCGCCACAACATCGAGGACGGCAGCGTGCAGCT
CGCCGACCACTACCAGCAGAACACCCCCATCGGCGACGGCCCCGTGCTGCTGCCCGACAACCACTACCTG
AGCACCCAGTCCGCCCTGAGCAAAGACCCCAACGAGAAGCGCGATCACATGGTCCTGCTGGAGTTCGTGA
CCGCCGCCGGGATCACTCTCGGCATGGACGAGCTGTACAAGTAAAGCGGCCAAACCCGCTGATCAGCCTC
GACAACTTTATTATACATAGTTGATAATTCACTGGCCGTCGTTTTACGATAATTGGTACCATCGATGATG
ATCCAGACATGATAAGATACATTGATGAGTTTGGACAAACCACAACTAGAATGCAGTGAAAAAAATGCTT
TATTTGTGAAATTTGTGATGCTATTGCTTTATTTGTAACCATTATAAGCTGCAATAAACAAGTTAACAAC
AACAATTGCATTCATTTTATGTTTCAGGTTCAGGGGGAGGTGTGGGAGGTTTTTTAAAGCAAGTAAAACC
TCTACAAATGTGGTATGGCTGATTATGATCCTCTAGATCAGATCTGCGAAGATACGGCCACGGGTGCTCT
TGATCCTGTGGCTGATTTTGGACTGTGCTGCTCGCAGCTGCTGATGAATCACATACTTCCTCCATTTTCT
TCCACTGATTGACTGTTATAATTTCCCTAATTTCCAGGTCAAGGTGCTGTGCATTGTGGTAATAGATGTG
ACATGACGTCACTTCCAAAGGACCAATGAACATGTCTGACCAATTTCATATAATGTGAAAACGATTTTCA
TAGGCAGAATAAATAACATTTAAATTAAACTGGGCATCAGCGCAATTCAATTGGTTTGGTAATAGCAAGG
GAAAATAGAATGAAGTGATCTCCAAAAAATAAGTACTTTTTGACTGTAAATAAAATTGTAAGGAGTAAAA
AGTACTTTTTTTTCTAAAAAAATGTAATTAAGTAAAAGTAAAAGTATTGATTTTTAATTGTACTCAAGTA
AAGTAAAAATCCCCAAAAATAATACTTAAGTACAGTAATCAAGTAAAATTACTCAAGTACTTTACACCTC
TGGTTCTTGACCCCCTACCTTCAGCAAGCCCAGCAGATCCACTAGTTCTAGAGCGGCCGCCACCGCGGTG
GAGCTCCAGCTTTTGTTCCCTTTAGTGAGGGTTAATTGCGCGCTTGGCGTAATCATGGTCATAGCTGTTT
CCTGTGTGAAATTGTTATCCGCTCACAATTCCACACAACATACGAGCCGGAAGCATAAAGTGTAAAGCCT
GGGGTGCCTAATGAGTGAGCTAACTCACATTAATTGCGTTGCGCTCACTGCCCGCTTTCCAGTCGGGAAA
CCTGTCGTGCCAGCTGCATTAATGAATCGGCCAACGCGCGGGGAGAGGCGGTTTGCGTATTGGGCGCTCT
TCCGCTTCCTCGCTCACTGACTCGCTGCGCTCGGTCGTTCGGCTGCGGCGAGCGGTATCAGCTCACTCAA
AGGCGGTAATACGGTTATCCACAGAATCAGGGGATAACGCAGGAAAGAACATGTGAGCAAAAGGCCAGCA
AAAGGCCAGGAACCGTAAAAAGGCCGCGTTGCTGGCGTTTTTCCATAGGCTCCGCCCCCCTGACGAGCAT
CACAAAAATCGACGCTCAAGTCAGAGGTGGCGAAACCCGACAGGACTATAAAGATACCAGGCGTTTCCCC
CTGGAAGCTCCCTCGTGCGCTCTCCTGTTCCGACCCTGCCGCTTACCGGATACCTGTCCGCCTTTCTCCC
TTCGGGAAGCGTGGCGCTTTCTCATAGCTCACGCTGTAGGTATCTCAGTTCGGTGTAGGTCGTTCGCTCC
AAGCTGGGCTGTGTGCACGAACCCCCCGTTCAGCCCGACCGCTGCGCCTTATCCGGTAACTATCGTCTTG
AGTCCAACCCGGTAAGACACGACTTATCGCCACTGGCAGCAGCCACTGGTAACAGGATTAGCAGAGCGAG
GTATGTAGGCGGTGCTACAGAGTTCTTGAAGTGGTGGCCTAACTACGGCTACACTAGAAGGACAGTATTT
GGTATCTGCGCTCTGCTGAAGCCAGTTACCTTCGGAAAAAGAGTTGGTAGCTCTTGATCCGGCAAACAAA
CCACCGCTGGTAGCGGTGGTTTTTTTGTTTGCAAGCAGCAGATTACGCGCAGAAAAAAAGGATCTCAAGA
AGATCCTTTGATCTTTTCTACGGGGTCTGACGCTCAGTGGAACGAAAACTCACGTTAAGGGATTTTGGTC
ATGAGATTATCAAAAAGGATCTTCACCTAGATCCTTTTAAATTAAAAATGAAGTTTTAAATCAATCTAAA
GTATATATGAGTAAACTTGGTCTGACAGTTACCAATGCTTAATCAGTGAGGCACCTATCTCAGCGATCTG
TCTATTTCGTTCATCCATAGTTGCCTGACTCCCCGTCGTGTAGATAACTACGATACGGGAGGGCTTACCA
TCTGGCCCCAGTGCTGCAATGATACCGCGAGACCCACGCTCACCGGCTCCAGATTTATCAGCAATAAACC
AGCCAGCCGGAAGGGCCGAGCGCAGAAGTGGTCCTGCAACTTTATCCGCCTCCATCCAGTCTATTAATTG
TTGCCGGGAAGCTAGAGTAAGTAGTTCGCCAGTTAATAGTTTGCGCAACGTTGTTGCCATTGCTACAGGC
ATCGTGGTGTCACGCTCGTCGTTTGGTATGGCTTCATTCAGCTCCGGTTCCCAACGATCAAGGCGAGTTA
CATGATCCCCCATGTTGTGCAAAAAAGCGGTTAGCTCCTTCGGTCCTCCGATCGTTGTCAGAAGTAAGTT
GGCCGCAGTGTTATCACTCATGGTTATGGCAGCACTGCATAATTCTCTTACTGTCATGCCATCCGTAAGA
TGCTTTTCTGTGACTGGTGAGTACTCAACCAAGTCATTCTGAGAATAGTGTATGCGGCGACCGAGTTGCT
CTTGCCCGGCGTCAATACGGGATAATACCGCGCCACATAGCAGAACTTTAAAAGTGCTCATCATTGGAAA
ACGTTCTTCGGGGCGAAAACTCTCAAGGATCTTACCGCTGTTGAGATCCAGTTCGATGTAACCCACTCGT
GCACCCAACTGATCTTCAGCATCTTTTACTTTCACCAGCGTTTCTGGGTGAGCAAAAACAGGAAGGCAAA
ATGCCGCAAAAAAGGGAATAAGGGCGACACGGAAATGTTGAATACTCATACTCTTCCTTTTTCAATATTA
TTGAAGCATTTATCAGGGTTATTGTCTCATGAGCGGATACATATTTGAATGTATTTAGAAAAATAAACAA
ATAGGGGTTCCGCGCACATTTCCCCGAAAAGTG
