>Addgene plasmid #61376 | QUAS:GFP;betacrystallin:CFP | addgene partial sequence | sequence record 102304 | mCerulean-R 5'-gaagcactgcacgccccaggt-3'
GCAGCTTGCCGGTGGTGCAGATGAACTTCAGGGTCAGCTTGCCGTAGGTGGCATCGCCCTCGCCCTCGCC
GGACACGCTGAACTTGTGGCCGTTTACGTCGCCGTCCAGCTCGACCAGGATGGGCACCACCCCGGTGAAC
AGCTCCTCGCCCTTGCTCACCATGGTG
