>Addgene plasmid #61376 | QUAS:GFP;betacrystallin:CFP | addgene partial sequence | sequence record 104109 | EBV-rev 5'-GTGGTTTGTCCAAACTCATC-3'
AACGACGGCCAGTGAATTATCAACTATGTATAATAAAGTTGTCGAGGCTGATCAGCGGGTTTGGCCGCTT
TACTTGTACAGCTCGTCCATGCCGAGAGTGATCCCGGCGGCGGTCACGAACTCCAGCAGGACCATGTGAT
CGCGCTTCTCGTTGGGGTCTTTGCTCAGGGCGGACTGGGTGCTCAGGTAGTGGTTGTCGGGCAGCAGCAC
GGGGCCGTCGCCGATGGGGGTGTTCTGCTGGTAGTGGTCGGCGAGCTGCACGCTGCCGTCCTCGATGTTG
TGGCGGATCTTGAAGTTGGCCTTGATGCCGTTCTTCTGCTTGTCGGCGGTGATATAGACGTTGTGGCTGA
TGTAGTTGTACTCCAGCTTGTGCCCCAGGATGTTGCCGTCCTCCTTGAAGTCGATGCCCTTCAGCTCGAT
GCGGTTCACCAGGGTGTCGCCCTCGAACTTCACCTCGGCGCGGGTCTTGTAGTTGCCGTCGTCCTTGAAG
AAGATGGTGCGCTCCTGGACGTAGCCTTCGGGCATGGCGGACTTGAAGAAGTCGTGCTGCTTCATGTGGT
CGGGGTAGCGGCTGAAGCACTGCACGCCCCAGGTCAGGGTGGTCACGAGGGTGGGCCAGGGCACGGGCAG
CTTGCCGGTGGTGCAGATGAACTTCAGGGTCAGCTTGCCGTAGGTGGCATCGCCCTCGCCCTCGCCGGAC
ACGCTGAACTTGTGGCCGTTTACGTCGCCGTCCAGCTCGACCAGGATGGGCACCACCCCGGTGAACAGCT
CCTCGCCCTTGCTCACCATGGTGGCGGGATCCCCTAGCAAAAATACAGATACTGCAGTTTCTGATAGGAA
GGTTGAGCAGAATAGCAGGGGAAGGAAACAGGAGGAA
