>Addgene plasmid #61376 | QUAS:GFP;betacrystallin:CFP | addgene partial sequence | sequence record 104111 | Tol2-F 5'-CAATCCTGCAGTGCTGAAAA-3'
ATTAGTCTTGATAGAGAGGCTGCAAATAGCAGGAAACGTGAGCAGAGACTCCCTGGTGTCTGAAACACAG
GCCAGATGGGCCCTCGAGCAGGAAACAGCTATGACCATGATTACGCCAAGCTATCAACTTTGTATAGAAA
AGTTGGGGTAATCGCTTATCCTCGGATAAACAATTATCCTCACGGGTAATCGCTTATCCGCTCGGGTAAT
CGCTTATCCTCGGGTAATCGCTTATCCTTGCAAGGGTCGACTCTAGAGGGTATATAATGGATCCCATCGC
GTCTCAGCCTCACTTTGAGCTCCTCCACACGAATTCCCTCGACCTCGAAGACGCGTCAAGTTTGTACAAA
AAAGCAGGCTGGACCATGGTGAGCAAGGGCGAGGAGCTGTTCACCGGGGTGGTGCCCATCCTGGTCGAGC
TGGACGGCGACGTAAACGGCCACAAGTTCAGCGTGTCCGGCGAGGGCGAGGGCGATGCCACCTACGGCAA
GCTGACCCTGAAGTTCATCTGCACCACCGGCAAGCTGCCCGTGCCCTGGCCCACCCTCGTGACCACCCTG
ACCTACGGCGTGCAGTGCTTCAGCCGCTACCCCGACCACATGAAGCAGCACGACTTCTTCAAGTCCGCCA
TGCCCGAAGGCTACGTCCAGGAGCGCACCATCTTCTTCAAGGACGACGGCAACTACAAGACCCGCGCCGA
GGTGAAGTTCGAGGGCGACACCCTGGTGAACCGCATCGAGCTGAAGGGCATCGACTTCAAGGAGGACGGC
AACATCCTGGGGCACAAGCTGGAGTACAACTACAACAGCCACAACGTCTATATCATGGCCGACAAGCAGA
