>Addgene plasmid #61376 | QUAS:GFP;betacrystallin:CFP | addgene partial sequence | sequence record 105831 | pGENE-Rev 5'-AGCAGAATAGCAGGGGAAGG-3'
ATGCGCGTTCCAATGCACCGTTCCCGGCAACCTAGCATGCAGATAACTTCGTATAAAGTATCCTATACGA
AGTTATGGCAACGCGTTTAAACTACAGCTGTGCTGGGAAGGCTGGCTCGCTCTGGCCTTCCTCACCACTG
CCGCAGCTTTTATACGCTGGCAAGGGCAGCACAGCGGCGCGCGGCGGACAATAGAAACACGCCGTCATCA
GAGTTCAGCCGTGCCGAAGCGCAGGGTCATCGCATCGCCCAGAAGGCCGTAAGCATTTTACTGTCAATGG
AAAGCCCTGACGGCGGCACTTTCCCTCTCAGCCCGAGCTCTATGCTATAGGCTGTATACCTATGGCTAAG
AGAGGTCTGTGTTCAGGTCAGAGGTCACGTGATGATAATCCGAGCAGAGGAGTCGCTCGCTGATACACTC
CAGAGCAGAGTAGATTTCATACTGAAGTTAATAATGTAGCATGACATATATTAGATGGTGTGTGTGTGTG
TGTGTATATACATATATATATATATATGGTAGCGTATTTAGATGGAATTTATTGATGTATTATTTATTAT
ATGTATATACAGATGAAGTCAAAATTTTTCGCTCCCTGTATATTTTCCCCTTAAATCCTGTTTAAGAGAA
AGAAACATATTTCTAATCATAATAGTTTTAATAACTCATTTCTAATAACTGATTTCTTCTCTCTTTGTCA
TGATGATAGCACCAATTGCTCGACGGTCCACTTTGTACAAGAAAGCTGGGTGCTATAGGGCTGCAGAATC
TAGAGGCTCGAGAGGCCTTGAATTCCCAGATCTTCCACCGCCCTTGTACAGCTCGTCCATGCCGAGAGTG
ATCCCGGCGGCGGTCACGAACTCCAGCAGGACCATGTGATCGCGCTTCTCGTTGGGGTCTTTGCTCAGGG
CGGACTGGGTGCTCAGGTAGTGG
